>Addgene plasmid #12689 | DCT.VV.Orf1 | addgene partial sequence | sequence record 19086 | T7 5'-TAATACGACTCACTATAGGG-3'
CCAGTACCCTTCACCGAATTCCAGCTGACCACCATGAGAGATGTTAGACCCGAGTACTGGATGGGTCTTG
ATGTCGCTGTCTTTCTCTTCTTCGCTACATCTGATGTCGATAGACACCTCACAGTCTTTGATCATAGCCA
GAGCTTCTTCATGAGTGATCGCGGGAGAGTCCTTACCTTGTCCTGGGGACACGCTGGACAATCTAGCATT
CACTGTGTTTCCATCAGCGGATTCTGAGCAATTCCCGGGGATCCGAATAAAGGGTCAAGACAATTCTGCA
GATATCCAGCACAGTGGCGGCCGCTCGAGTCTAGAGGGCCCGCGGTTCGAAGGTAAGCCTATCCCTAACC
CTCTCCTCGGTCTCGATTCTACGCGTACCGGTCATCATCACCATCACCATTGAGTTTAAACCCGCTGATC
AGCCTCGACTGTGCCTTCTAGTTGCCAGCCATCTGTTGTTTGCCCCTCCCCCGTGCCTTCCTTGACCCTG
GAAGGTGCCACTCCCACTGTCCTTTCCTAATAAAATGAGGAAATTGCATCGCATTGTCTGAGTAGGTGTC
ATTCTATTCTGGGGGGTGGGGTGGGGCAGGACAGCAAGGGGGAGGATTGGGAAGACAATAGCAGGCATGC
TGGGGATGCGGTGGGCTCTATGGCTTCTGAGGCGGAAAGAACCAGCTGGGGCTCTAGGGGGTATCCCCAC
GCGCCCTGTAGCGGCGCATTAAGCGCGGCGGGTGTGGTGGTTACGCGCAGCGTGACCGCT
