[The description below was written by a language model from this plasmid's Addgene catalogue record.]
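Description:
DCT.VV.Orf1 is a mammalian expression plasmid built on the commercial pcDNA 3.1D V5-His-TOPO backbone (about 5.5 kb without insert) and carrying a short, 204 bp open reading frame from vaccinia virus. It is maintained in E. coli as a high-copy plasmid under ampicillin selection. It also carries a neomycin resistance marker, so transfected mammalian cells can be selected with G418. The insert is recorded as flanked by BamHI sites that remain intact on both sides, and a universal T7 primer is listed for sequencing from the 5′ end. The record does not name the promoter driving the insert. This backbone family conventionally uses a CMV promoter and offers C-terminal V5 and His tags, but no feature table is provided, so whether the ORF is in frame with those tags cannot be confirmed here.

The plasmid is one member of a library of individually cloned vaccinia virus ORFs. According to the associated publication title, the library was used to identify poxvirus CD8+ T cell determinants in support of smallpox vaccine design and characterization. The name "VV.Orf1" is a library-internal designation only. The corresponding ORF names in the Copenhagen and WR strains are given in a supplementary spreadsheet that accompanies the kit, not in this record. The depositors state that the construct was made for screening purposes and may differ from the current canonical sequence of the gene. The amino acid sequences listed for the library may also contain errors, so the quality-control sequencing data should be checked before relying on the exact coding sequence.
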