Addgene plasmid #12689: DCT.VV.Orf1
Purpose: This plasmid was designed for screening purposes and may contain discrepancies relative to the current canonical GenBank version of the gene.
Depositing lab: Jack Bennink & Jon Yewdell. Depositing organization: National Institute of Allergy and Infectious Diseases (NIAID). Publication: Identification of poxvirus CD8+ T cell determinants to enable rational design and characterization of smallpox vaccines. Tscharke DC, Karupiah G, Zhou J, Palmore T, Irvine KR, Haeryfar SM, Williams S, Sidney J, Sette A, Bennink JR, Yewdell JW. J Exp Med. 2005 January 3; 201(1): 95–104. 10.1084/jem.20041912 PubMed 15623576.
Backbone
  Vector backbone: pcDNA 3.1D V5-His-TOPO
  Backbone manufacturer: Invitrogen
  Backbone size w/o insert (bp): 5514
  Vector type: Mammalian Expression
  Selectable markers: Neomycin (select with G418)
Growth in bacteria
  Bacterial resistance: Ampicillin, 100 μg/mL
  Growth temperature: 37°C
  Growth strain: DH5alpha
  Copy number: High Copy
Gene/Insert
  Gene/Insert name: VV.Orf1
  Species: Vaccinia Virus
  Insert size (bp): 204
  Cloning method: Restriction Enzyme; 5′ cloning site BamHI (not destroyed); 3′ cloning site BamHI (not destroyed)
  Sequencing primers: 5′ Universal T7
Terms and licenses: Academic/Nonprofit Terms; Industry Terms: Not Available to Industry
Depositor comments: Please see the Vaccinia kit page ( https://www.addgene.org/vvorf/ ) for more information. The kit page contains the supplemental VVOrfData spreadsheet, which includes important information about this plasmid. The plasmid and insert names provided here relate only to this library. The name of the ORF (if present) in VACV strain Copenhagen and the name of the ORF (if annotated) in VACV strain WR sequence can be found in VVOrfData spreadsheet. Please note that the amino acid sequence given for each ORF in the spreadsheet may contain some errors. Additionally, changes from the expected sequence may be present in these plasmids. Please see Addgene's quality control sequence and sequencing notes in the VVOrfData spreadsheet before ordering this plasmid.
How to cite: DCT.VV.Orf1 was a gift from Jack Bennink & Jon Yewdell (Addgene plasmid # 12689 ; http://n2t.net/addgene:12689 ; RRID:Addgene_12689)
